Addgene plasmid #98622: pCR8/GW/TOPO-ELK3
Purpose: Gateway entry TOPO TA cloning vector for ELK3
Depositing lab: Richard Harvey. Depositing organization: Victor Chang Cardiac Research Institute. Publication: NKX2-5 mutations causative for congenital heart disease retain functionality and are directed to hundreds of targets. Bouveret R, Waardenberg AJ, Schonrock N, Ramialison M, Doan T, de Jong D, Bondue A, Kaur G, Mohamed S, Fonoudi H, Chen CM, Wouters MA, Bhattacharya S, Plachta N, Dunwoodie SL, Chapman G, Blanpain C, Harvey RP. Elife. 2015 Jul 6;4. doi: 10.7554/eLife.06942. PubMed 26146939.
Backbone
  Vector backbone: pCR8/GW/TOPO
  Backbone manufacturer: Invitrogen
  Backbone size w/o insert (bp): 2817
  Vector type: TOPO TA cloning vector
Growth in bacteria
  Bacterial resistance: Spectinomycin, 50 μg/mL
  Growth temperature: 37°C
  Growth strain: NEB Stable
  Copy number: High Copy
Gene/Insert
  Gene/Insert name: ELK3
  Species: M. musculus (mouse)
  Insert size (bp): 1230
  Mutation: E167K
  Entrez Gene: Elk3 (a.k.a. D430049E23Rik, Erp, Etrp, Net, Sap-2)
  Cloning method: TOPO Cloning
Terms and licenses: Academic/Nonprofit Terms; Industry Terms: Not Available to Industry
Depositor comments: Insert contains Kozak sequence and no stop codon. Addgene's sequencing found an E167K mutation in ELK3. This mutation is not known to affect plasmid function.
How to cite: pCR8/GW/TOPO-ELK3 was a gift from Richard Harvey (Addgene plasmid # 98622 ; http://n2t.net/addgene:98622 ; RRID:Addgene_98622)
