[The description below was written by a language model from this plasmid's Addgene catalogue record and pLannotate feature annotations shown in this document.]
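Description:
pCR8/GW/TOPO-ELK3 is a Gateway entry clone built in the Invitrogen pCR8/GW/TOPO backbone, a small TOPO TA cloning vector intended for propagation in E. coli rather than for expression. It replicates from a high-copy ColE1/pUC-type origin and is selected with spectinomycin through the aadA (SmR) aminoglycoside adenylyltransferase gene. The sequenced plasmid is about 4.0 kb, consistent with the 2.8 kb backbone plus a 1.2 kb insert. The feature table also picks up short backbone remnants (fragments of GmR, lacI and lacZα, and a partial integron Pc promoter) that are not functional markers, along with rrnB T1 and T2 terminators, which help insulate the cloning region from read-through transcription.

The insert is the mouse Elk3 coding sequence (also known as Net, Erp or Sap-2), an ETS-domain ternary complex factor that associates with serum response factor at serum response elements. The automated annotation labels the open reading frame by its closest human Swiss-Prot match, but the catalogue entry gives the species as mouse. The ORF sits between attL1 and attL2 sites, so it can be moved by an LR recombination reaction into any compatible attR destination vector. It carries a Kozak sequence upstream and lacks a stop codon, an arrangement suited to making C-terminal fusions with tags or reporters supplied by the destination vector. No promoter drives sense-strand expression in the entry clone itself; a T7 promoter lies beyond attL2 in the reverse orientation. Repository sequencing found an E167K substitution in ELK3, which is noted as not known to affect plasmid function. The plasmid serves as a source clone for generating ELK3 expression constructs.
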