Features (pLannotate 1.2.2; 12 found; start..end, strand, type, name):
     33..132     +  protein_bind   attL1: mutant version of attL; recombination site for the Gateway® LR reaction LR Clonase™
    150..1376    +  CDS            ELK3: ELK3_HUMAN - Also known as NET, SAP2. Experimental evidence at protein level: Swiss-Prot protein existence level 1. May be a negative regulator of transcription, but can activate transcription when coexpressed with Ras, Src or Mos. Forms a ternary complex with the serum response factor and the ETS and SRF motifs of the Fos serum response element. From Homo sapiens (Human).
   1390..1489    -  protein_bind   attL2: mutant version of attL; recombination site for the Gateway® LR reaction LR Clonase™
   1507..1525    -  promoter       T7 promoter: promoter for bacteriophage T7 RNA polymerase
   1715..1738    +  promoter       Pc promoter (fragment): intI1 (promoter lies within the coding sequence); class 1 integron promoter
   1914..1970    +  CDS            GmR (fragment): gentamycin acetyltransferase; aacC1; confers resistance to gentamycin
   1977..2768    +  CDS            SmR: aminoglycoside adenylyltransferase (Murphy, 1985); aadA; confers resistance to spectinomycin and streptomycin
   2861..3449    +  rep_origin     ori: high-copy-number ColE1/pMB1/pBR322/pUC origin of replication
   3632..3724    +  CDS            lacI (fragment): lac repressor; lacI; The lac repressor binds to the lac operator to inhibit transcription in E. coli. This inhibition can be relieved by adding lactose or isopropyl-β-D-thiogalactopyranoside (IPTG).
   3779..3806    -  terminator     rrnB T2 terminator: transcription terminator T2 from the E. coli rrnB gene
   3938..3981    +  terminator     rrnB T1 terminator: Escherichia coli rrnB; transcription terminator T1 from the E. coli rrnB gene
   4028..17      -  CDS            lacZα (fragment) (across the origin): LacZα fragment of β-galactosidase; lacZ fragment
>Addgene plasmid #98622 | pCR8/GW/TOPO-ELK3 | addgene full sequence | sequence record 182585 | Addgene NGS Result
GTAAAACGACGGCCAGTCTTAAGCTCGGGCCCCAAATAATGATTTTATTTTGACTGATAGTGACCTGTTC
GTTGCAACAAATTGATGAGCAATGCTTTTTTATAATGCCAACTTTGTACAAAAAAGCAGGCTCCGAATTC
GCCCTTACCATGGAGAGTGCAATCACGCTGTGGCAGTTCCTCTTGCACTTGCTGCTGGACCAGAAACATG
AGCACCTCATCTGCTGGACATCGAACGATGGCGAGTTCAAGCTCCTCAAGGCGGAAGAAGTGGCCAAGCT
GTGGGGCCTCCGCAAGAACAAGACCAACATGAACTACGACAAGCTGAGCAGAGCGCTGAGATACTATTAC
GACAAGAACATCATCAAGAAAGTGATCGGGCAGAAGTTTGTGTACAAGTTCGTCTCTTTCCCGGATATCC
TGAAAATGGATCCTCACGCGGTAGAGATCAGCCGGGAGAGCCTCCTGCTGCAGGACGGCGACTGTAAGGT
GTCCCCGGAAGGCCGAGAGGTCCACAGGCACGGCTTGTCCTCTCTCAAAAGTGCCAGCCGCAACGAGTAC
CTCCACTCGGGCCTCTACTCGTCCTTCACCATCAACTCCCTGCAGAACGCTCCAGAGGCCTTCAAGGCCA
TCAAGACGGAGAAGCTGAAGGAGCCCTGTGATGACAGTCCCCCTGTGGAAGAAGTCAGGACTGTGATCAG
GTTTGTGACCAATAAAACCGACAAGCACATCACCAGGCCTGTGGTGTCCCTGCCTTCCACATCCGAGACC
GCTGCGGCAGCGGCATCCGCTTTCCTGGCCTCGTCTGTCTCAGCCAAGATCTCCTCTTTAATGTTGCCAA
ATGCTGCCAGCATTTCGTCTGCGTCACCCTCTTCATCTCGGTCCCCATCCCTGTCCCCCGACTCTCCCCT
CCCTTCTGAACACAGAAGCCTCTTCCTGGAGGCAGCCTGCCATGACTCGGATTCTCTGGAGCCCCTGAAT
CTGTCATCGGGCTCCAAAACCAAGTCTCCATCTCTTCCCCCAAAAGGCAAAAAACCCAAAGGCTTGGAAA
TCTCTGCACCCCAACTGTTGCTCTCCGGCACCGACATCGGCTCCATCGCCCTCAACAGCCCAGCCCTCCC
CTCAGGATCCCTCACTCCAGCCTTCTTCACCGCACAGACACCAAGTGGACTGTTTCTGGCCTCGAGTCCG
CTGCTGCCCAGCATACACTTCTGGAGCAGCCTTAGTCCTGTCGCCCCACTGAGTCCTGCCAGGCTGCAAG
GGCCGAACACACTTTTCCAGTTCCCCACACTGCTCAACGGTCACATGCCGGTGCCGCTCCCCAGTCTGGA
CAGAGCTCCATCCCCAGTTCTGCTGTCCCCCAGCTCTCAGAAATCCAAGGGCGAATTCGACCCAGCTTTC
TTGTACAAAGTTGGCATTATAAAAAATAATTGCTCATCAATTTGTTGCAACGAACAGGTCACTATCAGTC
AAAATAAAATCATTATTTGCCATCCAGCTGATATCCCCTATAGTGAGTCGTATTACATGGTCATAGCTGT
TTCCTGGCAGCTCTGGCCCGTGTCTCAAAATCTCTGATGTTACATTGCACAAGATAAAAATATATCATCA
TGCCTCCTCTAGACCAGCCAGGACAGAAATGCCTCGACTTCGCTGCTACCCAAGGTTGCCGGGTGACGCA
CACCGTGGAAACGGATGAAGGCACGAACCCAGTGGACATAAGCCTGTTCGGTTCGTAAGCTGTAATGCAA
GTAGCGTATGCGCTCACGCAACTGGTCCAGAACCTTGACCGAACGCAGCGGTGGTAACGGCGCAGTGGCG
GTTTTCATGGCTTGTTATGACTGTTTTTTTGGGGTACAGTCTATGCCTCGGGCATCCAAGCAGCAAGCGC
GTTACGCCGTGGGTCGATGTTTGATGTTATGGAGCAGCAACGATGTTACGCAGCAGGGCAGTCGCCCTAA
AACAAAGTTAAACATTATGAGGGAAGCGGTGATCGCCGAAGTATCGACTCAACTATCAGAGGTAGTTGGC
GTCATCGAGCGCCATCTCGAACCGACGTTGCTGGCCGTACATTTGTACGGCTCCGCAGTGGATGGCGGCC
TGAAGCCACACAGTGATATTGATTTGCTGGTTACGGTGACCGTAAGGCTTGATGAAACAACGCGGCGAGC
TTTGATCAACGACCTTTTGGAAACTTCGGCTTCCCCTGGAGAGAGCGAGATTCTCCGCGCTGTAGAAGTC
ACCATTGTTGTGCACGACGACATCATTCCGTGGCGTTATCCAGCTAAGCGCGAACTGCAATTTGGAGAAT
GGCAGCGCAATGACATTCTTGCAGGTATCTTCGAGCCAGCCACGATCGACATTGATCTGGCTATCTTGCT
GACAAAAGCAAGAGAACATAGCGTTGCCTTGGTAGGTCCAGCGGCGGAGGAACTCTTTGATCCGGTTCCT
GAACAGGATCTATTTGAGGCGCTAAATGAAACCTTAACGCTATGGAACTCGCCGCCCGACTGGGCTGGCG
ATGAGCGAAATGTAGTGCTTACGTTGTCCCGCATTTGGTACAGCGCAGTAACCGGCAAAATCGCGCCGAA
GGATGTCGCTGCCGACTGGGCAATGGAGCGCCTGCCGGCCCAGTATCAGCCCGTCATACTTGAAGCTAGA
CAGGCTTATCTTGGACAAGAAGAAGATCGCTTGGCCTCGCGCGCAGATCAGTTGGAAGAATTTGTCCACT
ACGTGAAAGGCGAGATCACCAAGGTAGTCGGCAAATAACCCTCGAGCCACCCATGACCAAAATCCCTTAA
CGTGAGTTACGCGTCGTTCCACTGAGCGTCAGACCCCGTAGAAAAGATCAAAGGATCTTCTTGAGATCCT
TTTTTTCTGCGCGTAATCTGCTGCTTGCAAACAAAAAAACCACCGCTACCAGCGGTGGTTTGTTTGCCGG
ATCAAGAGCTACCAACTCTTTTTCCGAAGGTAACTGGCTTCAGCAGAGCGCAGATACCAAATACTGTTCT
TCTAGTGTAGCCGTAGTTAGGCCACCACTTCAAGAACTCTGTAGCACCGCCTACATACCTCGCTCTGCTA
ATCCTGTTACCAGTGGCTGCTGCCAGTGGCGATAAGTCGTGTCTTACCGGGTTGGACTCAAGACGATAGT
TACCGGATAAGGCGCAGCGGTCGGGCTGAACGGGGGGTTCGTGCACACAGCCCAGCTTGGAGCGAACGAC
CTACACCGAACTGAGATACCTACAGCGTGAGCTATGAGAAAGCGCCACGCTTCCCGAAGGGAGAAAGGCG
GACAGGTATCCGGTAAGCGGCAGGGTCGGAACAGGAGAGCGCACGAGGGAGCTTCCAGGGGGAAACGCCT
GGTATCTTTATAGTCCTGTCGGGTTTCGCCACCTCTGACTTGAGCGTCGATTTTTGTGATGCTCGTCAGG
GGGGCGGAGCCTATGGAAAAACGCCAGCAACGCGGCCTTTTTACGGTTCCTGGCCTTTTGCTGGCCTTTT
GCTCACATGTTCTTTCCTGCGTTATCCCCTGATTCTGTGGATAACCGTATTACCGCCTTTGAGTGAGCTG
ATACCGCTCGCCGCAGCCGAACGACCGAGCGCAGCGAGTCAGTGAGCGAGGAAGCGGAAGAGCGCCCAAT
ACGCAAACCGCCTCTCCCCGCGCGTTGGCCGATTCATTAATGCAGCTGGCACGACAGGTTTCCCGACTGG
AAAGCGGGCAGTGAGCGCAACGCAATTAATACGCGTACCGCTAGCCAGGAAGAGTTTGTAGAAACGCAAA
AAGGCCATCCGTCAGGATGGCCTTCTGCTTAGTTTGATGCCTGGCAGTTTATGGCGGGCGTCCTGCCCGC
CACCCTCCGGGCCGTTGCTTCACAACGTTCAAATCCGCTCCCGGCGGATTTGTCCTACTCAGGAGAGCGT
TCACCGACAAACAACAGATAAAACGAAAGGCCCAGTCTTCCGACTGAGCCTTTCGTTTTATTTGATGCCT
GGCAGTTCCCTACTCTCGCGTTAACGCTAGCATGGATGTTTTCCCAGTCACGACGTT
